Addgene plasmid #36978: FUW-Sox10
Depositing lab: Bob Weinberg. Depositing organization: Whitehead Institute for Biomedical Research. Publication: Slug and Sox9 cooperatively determine the mammary stem cell state. Guo W, Keckesova Z, Donaher JL, Shibue T, Tischler V, Reinhardt F, Itzkovitz S, Noske A, Zurrer-Hardi U, Bell G, Tam WL, Mani SA, van Oudenaarden A, Weinberg RA. Cell. 2012 Mar 2;148(5):1015-28. 10.1016/j.cell.2012.02.008 PubMed 22385965.
Backbone
  Vector backbone: FUW-LPT2 (tetracycline-inducible)
  Backbone manufacturer: Kong-Jie Kah
  Modifications to backbone: FUW-LPT2 was modified from FUW-tetO by the Weinberg lab.
  Vector type: Mammalian Expression, Lentiviral
Growth in bacteria
  Bacterial resistance: Ampicillin, 100 μg/mL
  Growth temperature: 37°C
  Growth strain: Stbl3
  Copy number: Unknown
Gene/Insert
  Gene/Insert name: Sox10
  Species: H. sapiens (human)
  Entrez Gene: SOX10 (a.k.a. DOM, PCWH, SOX-10, WS2E, WS4, WS4C)
  Cloning method: Restriction Enzyme; 5′ cloning site EcoRI (unknown if destroyed); 3′ cloning site BamHI (unknown if destroyed)
  Sequencing primers: 5′ unknown
Terms and licenses: Academic/Nonprofit Terms; Industry Terms: Not Available to Industry
Depositor comments: Human Sox10 cDNA, obtained from Harvard DNA Resource Core, was cloned between EcoRI and BamHI of FUW-LPT2.
How to cite: FUW-Sox10 was a gift from Bob Weinberg (Addgene plasmid # 36978 ; http://n2t.net/addgene:36978 ; RRID:Addgene_36978)
