[The description below was written by a language model from this plasmid's Addgene catalogue record and pLannotate feature annotations shown in this document.]
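Description:
FUW-Sox10 is a tetracycline-inducible lentiviral expression plasmid carrying the human SOX10 cDNA, built on FUW-LPT2, a derivative of the FUW-tetO backbone. It is maintained in bacteria through a high-copy ColE1/pUC-type origin and an ampicillin resistance gene. The record lists a recombination-deficient strain for propagation, as is common for LTR-containing vectors. The annotated sequence of about 8.9 kb covers the whole plasmid.

The viral genome is transcribed in packaging cells from a CMV enhancer/promoter fused to a truncated HIV-1 5' LTR. This is followed by the Ψ packaging signal with a gag fragment, the Rev response element for Rev-dependent nuclear export, and the cPPT/CTS. The payload begins with a tetracycline response element of seven tetO repeats joined to a minimal CMV promoter, which drives the SOX10 coding sequence. Expression therefore depends on a tetracycline-controlled transactivator, which this plasmid does not encode and which must be supplied separately. The cDNA was inserted between EcoRI and BamHI, and the attB1 and attB2 remnants flanking it point to a Gateway-format source clone. No epitope tag or fluorescent reporter is annotated. Downstream, an SV40 promoter drives a puromycin N-acetyltransferase gene for selection of transduced mammalian cells. A WPRE then enhances transcript expression, and the cassette ends with a truncated 3' LTR and a bGH polyadenylation signal.

The construct is suited to producing lentivirus for stable, drug-selectable and inducible SOX10 expression in mammalian cells. It was deposited with a study of transcription factors that determine the mammary stem cell state, though the record does not describe the specific role of SOX10 in that work.
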