Features (pLannotate 1.2.2; 24 found; start..end, strand, type, name):
      1..271     +  protein_bind   tetracycline response element: contains seven copies of the tetracycline operator tetO tetracycline repressor TetR
    282..299     +  misc_feature   MCS (fragment): pUC18/19 multiple cloning site
    304..342     +  promoter       minimal CMV promoter: human cytomegalovirus (CMV) immediate early promoter
    472..489     +  protein_bind   attB1 (fragment): mutant version of attB; core recombination site for the Gateway® BP reaction BP Clonase™
    498..1895    +  CDS            SOX10: SOX10_HUMAN - Experimental evidence at protein level: Swiss-Prot protein existence level 1. Transcription factor that plays a central role in developing and mature glia (By similarity). Specifically activates expression of myelin genes, during oligodendrocyte (OL) maturation, such as DUSP15 and MYRF, thereby playing a central role in oligodendrocyte maturation and CNS myelination (By similarity). Once induced, MYRF cooperates with SOX10 to implement the myelination program (By similarity). Transcriptional activator of MITF, acting synergistically with PAX3 (PubMed:21965087). Transcriptional ac
   1903..1920    -  protein_bind   attB2 (fragment): mutant version of attB; core recombination site for the Gateway® BP reaction BP Clonase™
   1964..2293    +  promoter       SV40 promoter: SV40 enhancer and early promoter
   2303..2902    +  CDS            PuroR: puromycin N-acetyltransferase; pac from Streptomyces alboniger; confers resistance to puromycin
   2962..3550    +  misc_feature   WPRE: woodchuck hepatitis virus posttranscriptional regulatory element
   3487..4068    +  CDS            nef (fragment): NEF_HV1H2 - Experimental evidence at protein level: Swiss-Prot protein existence level 1. Extracellular Nef protein targets CD4(+) T-lymphocytes for apoptosis by interacting with CXCR4 surface receptors. From Human immunodeficiency virus type 1 group M subtype B (isolate HXB2) (HIV-1).
   4114..4294    +  LTR            5' LTR (truncated): truncated 5' long terminal repeat (LTR) from HIV-1
   4326..4437    +  polyA_signal   bGH poly(A) signal: bovine growth hormone polyadenylation signal
   4583..5171    -  rep_origin     ori: high-copy-number ColE1/pMB1/pBR322/pUC origin of replication
   5342..6202    -  CDS            AmpR: β-lactamase; bla; confers resistance to ampicillin, carbenicillin, and related antibiotics
   6203..6307    -  promoter       AmpR promoter: bla
   6366..6418    -  misc_feature   bom (fragment): basis of mobility region from pBR322
   6573..6952    +  enhancer       CMV enhancer: human cytomegalovirus immediate early enhancer
   6953..7152    +  promoter       CMV promoter: human cytomegalovirus (CMV) immediate early promoter
   7170..7350    +  LTR            5' LTR (truncated): truncated 5' long terminal repeat (LTR) from HIV-1
   7397..7522    +  misc_feature   HIV-1 Ψ: packaging signal of human immunodeficiency virus type 1
   7506..7869    +  CDS            HIV-1 gag (fragment): gag protein from human immunodeficiency virus 1; gag
   8015..8248    +  misc_feature   RRE: The Rev response element (RRE) of HIV-1 allows for Rev-dependent mRNA export from the nucleus to the cytoplasm.
   8625..8725    +  CDS            Rev (fragment): human immunodeficiency virus 1 (HIV-1) Rev protein; rev; enhances nuclear export of unspliced and incompletely spliced viral mRNAs
   8775..8892    +  misc_feature   cPPT/CTS: central polypurine tract and central termination sequence of HIV-1
>Addgene plasmid #36978 | FUW-Sox10 | addgene full sequence | sequence record 238095 | Addgene NGS Result
TCCCTATCAGTGATAGAGAAAAGTGAAAGTCGAGTTTACCACTCCCTATCAGTGATAGAGAAAAGTGAAA
GTCGAGTTTACCACTCCCTATCAGTGATAGAGAAAAGTGAAAGTCGAGTTTACCACTCCCTATCAGTGAT
AGAGAAAAGTGAAAGTCGAGTTTACCACTCCCTATCAGTGATAGAGAAAAGTGAAAGTCGAGTTTACCAC
TCCCTATCAGTGATAGAGAAAAGTGAAAGTCGAGTTTACCACTCCCTATCAGTGATAGAGAAAAGTGAAA
GTCGAGCTCGGTACCCGGGTCGAGGTAGGCGTGTACGGTGGGAGGCCTATATAAGCAGAGCTCGTTTAGT
GAACCGTCAGATCGCCTGGAGACGCCATCCACGCTGTTTTGACCTCCATAGAAGACACCGGGACCGATCC
AGCCTCCGCGGCCCCGAATTGCCCAGTGTGGTGGAATTCTGCAGATATCAACAAGTTTGTACAAAAAAGT
TGGCACCATGGCGGAGGAGCAGGATCTATCGGAGGTGGAGCTGAGCCCCGTGGGCTCGGAGGAGCCCCGC
TGCCTGTCCCCGGGGAGCGCGCCCTCGCTAGGGCCCGACGGCGGCGGCGGCGGATCGGGCCTGCGAGCCA
GCCCGGGGCCAGGCGAGCTGGGCAAGGTCAAGAAGGAGCAGCAGGACGGCGAGGCGGACGATGACAAGTT
CCCCGTGTGCATCCGCGAGGCCGTCAGCCAGGTGCTCAGCGGCTACGACTGGACGCTGGTGCCCATGCCC
GTGCGCGTCAACGGCGCCAGCAAAAGCAAGCCGCACGTCAAGCGGCCCATGAACGCCTTCATGGTGTGGG
CTCAGGCAGCGCGCAGGAAGCTCGCGGACCAGTACCCGCACCTGCACAACGCTGAGCTCAGCAAGACGCT
GGGCAAGCTCTGGAGGCTGCTGAACGAAAGTGACAAGCGCCCCTTCATCGAGGAGGCTGAGCGGCTCCGT
ATGCAGCACAAGAAAGACCACCCGGACTACAAGTACCAGCCCAGGCGGCGGAAGAACGGGAAGGCCGCCC
AGGGCGAGGCGGAGTGCCCCGGTGGGGAGGCCGAGCAAGGTGGGACCGCCGCCATCCAGGCCCACTACAA
GAGCGCCCACTTGGACCACCGGCACCCAGGAGAGGGCTCCCCCATGTCAGATGGGAACCCCGAGCACCCC
TCAGGCCAGAGCCATGGCCCACCCACCCCTCCAACCACCCCGAAGACAGAGCTGCAGTCGGGCAAGGCAG
ACCCGAAGCGGGACGGGCGCTCCATGGGGGAGGGCGGGAAGCCTCACATCGACTTCGGCAACGTGGACAT
TGGTGAGATCAGCCACGAGGTAATGTCCAACATGGAGACCTTTGATGTGGCTGAGTTGGACCAGTACCTG
CCGCCCAATGGGCACCCAGGCCATGTGAGCAGCTACTCAGCAGCCGGCTATGGGCTGGGCAGTGCCCTGG
CCGTGGCCAGTGGACACTCCGCCTGGATCTCCAAGCCACCAGGCGTGGCTCTGCCCACGGTCTCACCACC
TGGTGTGGATGCCAAAGCCCAGGTGAAGACAGAGACCGCGGGGCCCCAGGGGCCCCCACACTACACCGAC
CAGCCATCCACCTCACAGATCGCCTACACCTCCCTCAGCCTGCCCCACTATGGCTCAGCCTTCCCCTCCA
TCTCCCGCCCCCAGTTTGACTACTCTGACCATCAGCCCTCAGGACCCTATTATGGCCACTCGGGCCAGGC
CTCTGGCCTCTACTCGGCCTTCTCCTATATGGGGCCCTCGCAGCGGCCCCTCTACACGGCCATCTCTGAC
CCCAGCCCCTCAGGGCCCCAGTCCCACAGCCCCACACACTGGGAGCAGCCAGTATATACGACACTGTCCC
GGCCCTAACCAACTTTCTTGTACAAAGTGGTTGATATCCAGCACAGTGGTCGACGATAAATGATCCGTGG
AATGTGTGTCAGTTAGGGTGTGGAAAGTCCCCAGGCTCCCCAGCAGGCAGAAGTATGCAAAGCATGCATC
TCAATTAGTCAGCAACCAGGTGTGGAAAGTCCCCAGGCTCCCCAGCAGGCAGAAGTATGCAAAGCATGCA
TCTCAATTAGTCAGCAACCATAGTCCCGCCCCTAACTCCGCCCATCCCGCCCCTAACTCCGCCCAGTTCC
GCCCATTCTCCGCCCCATGGCTGACTAATTTTTTTTATTTATGCAGAGGCCGAGGCCGCCTCGGCCTCTG
AGCTATTCCAGAAGTAGTGAGGAGGCTTTTTTGGAGGCCTAGGCTTTTGCAAAAAGCTTACCATGACCGA
GTACAAGCCCACGGTGCGCCTCGCCACCCGCGACGACGTCCCCAGGGCCGTACGCACCCTCGCCGCCGCG
TTCGCCGACTACCCCGCCACGCGCCACACCGTCGATCCGGACCGCCACATCGAGCGGGTCACCGAGCTGC
AAGAACTCTTCCTCACGCGCGTCGGGCTCGACATCGGCAAGGTGTGGGTCGCGGACGACGGCGCCGCGGT
GGCGGTCTGGACCACGCCGGAGAGCGTCGAAGCGGGGGCGGTGTTCGCCGAGATCGGCCCGCGCATGGCC
GAGTTGAGCGGTTCCCGGCTGGCCGCGCAGCAACAGATGGAAGGCCTCCTGGCGCCGCACCGGCCCAAGG
AGCCCGCGTGGTTCCTGGCCACCGTCGGCGTCTCGCCCGACCACCAGGGCAAGGGTCTGGGCAGCGCCGT
CGTGCTCCCCGGAGTGGAGGCGGCCGAGCGCGCCGGGGTGCCCGCCTTCCTGGAGACCTCCGCGCCCCGC
AACCTCCCCTTCTACGAGCGGCTCGGCTTCACCGTCACCGCCGACGTCGAGGTGCCCGAAGGACCGCGCA
CCTGGTGCATGACCCGCAAGCCCGGTGCCTGACGCCCGCCCCACGACCCGCAGCGCCCGACCGAAAGGAG
CGCACGACCCCATGCATCGATAATCAACCTCTGGATTACAAAATTTGTGAAAGATTGACTGGTATTCTTA
ACTATGTTGCTCCTTTTACGCTATGTGGATACGCTGCTTTAATGCCTTTGTATCATGCTATTGCTTCCCG
TATGGCTTTCATTTTCTCCTCCTTGTATAAATCCTGGTTGCTGTCTCTTTATGAGGAGTTGTGGCCCGTT
GTCAGGCAACGTGGCGTGGTGTGCACTGTGTTTGCTGACGCAACCCCCACTGGTTGGGGCATTGCCACCA
CCTGTCAGCTCCTTTCCGGGACTTTCGCTTTCCCCCTCCCTATTGCCACGGCGGAACTCATCGCCGCCTG
CCTTGCCCGCTGCTGGACAGGGGCTCGGCTGTTGGGCACTGACAATTCCGTGGTGTTGTCGGGGAAATCA
TCGTCCTTTCCTTGGCTGCTCGCCTGTGTTGCCACCTGGATTCTGCGCGGGACGTCCTTCTGCTACGTCC
CTTCGGCCCTCAATCCAGCGGACCTTCCTTCCCGCGGCCTGCTGCCGGCTCTGCGGCCTCTTCCGCGTCT
TCGCCTTCGCCCTCAGACGAGTCGGATCTCCCTTTGGGCCGCCTCCCCGCATCGATACCGTCGACCTCGA
GACCTAGAAAAACATGGAGCAATCACAAGTAGCAATACAGCAGCTACCAATGCTGATTGTGCCTGGCTAG
AAGCACAAGAGGAGGAGGAGGTGGGTTTTCCAGTCACACCTCAGGTACCTTTAAGACCAATGACTTACAA
GGCAGCTGTAGATCTTAGCCACTTTTTAAAAGAAAAGGGGGGACTGGAAGGGCTAATTCACTCCCAACGA
AGACAAGATATCCTTGATCTGTGGATCTACCACACACAAGGCTACTTCCCTGATTGGCAGAACTACACAC
CAGGGCCAGGGATCAGATATCCACTGACCTTTGGATGGTGCTACAAGCTAGTACCAGTTGAGCAAGAGAA
GGTAGAAGAAGCCAATGAAGGAGAGAACACCCGCTTGTTACACCCTGTGAGCCTGCATGGGATGGATGAC
CCGGAGAGAGAAGTATTAGAGTGGAGGTTTGACAGCCGCCTAGCATTTCATCACATGGCCCGAGAGCTGC
ATCCGGAATAACTTCGTATARYRTAYRYTATACGAAGTTATCCGGACTGTACTGGGTCTCTCTGGTTAGA
CCAGATCTGAGCCTGGGAGCTCTCTGGCTAACTAGGGAACCCACTGCTTAAGCCTCAATAAAGCTTGCCT
TGAGTGCTTCAAGTAGTGTGTGCCCGTCTGTTGTGTGACTCTGGTAACTAGAGATCCCTCAGACCCTTTT
AGTCAGTGTGGAAAATCTCTAGCAGGGCCCGTTTAAACCCGCTGATCAGCCTCGACTGTGCCTTCTAGTT
GCCAGCCATCTGTTGTTTGCCCCTCCCCCGTGCCTTCCTTGACCCTGGAAGGTGCCACTCCCACTGTCCT
TTCCTAATAAAATGAGGAAATTGCATCGCATTGTCTGAGTAGGTGTCATTCTATTCTGGGGGGTGGGGTG
GGGCAGGACAGCAAGGGGGAGGATTGGGAAGACAATAGCAGGCATGTGAGCAAAAGGCCAGCAAAAGGCC
AGGAACCGTAAAAAGGCCGCGTTGCTGGCGTTTTTCCATAGGCTCCGCCCCCCTGACGAGCATCACAAAA
ATCGACGCTCAAGTCAGAGGTGGCGAAACCCGACAGGACTATAAAGATACCAGGCGTTTCCCCCTGGAAG
CTCCCTCGTGCGCTCTCCTGTTCCGACCCTGCCGCTTACCGGATACCTGTCCGCCTTTCTCCCTTCGGGA
AGCGTGGCGCTTTCTCATAGCTCACGCTGTAGGTATCTCAGTTCGGTGTAGGTCGTTCGCTCCAAGCTGG
GCTGTGTGCACGAACCCCCCGTTCAGCCCGACCGCTGCGCCTTATCCGGTAACTATCGTCTTGAGTCCAA
CCCGGTAAGACACGACTTATCGCCACTGGCAGCAGCCACTGGTAACAGGATTAGCAGAGCGAGGTATGTA
GGCGGTGCTACAGAGTTCTTGAAGTGGTGGCCTAACTACGGCTACACTAGAAGAACAGTATTTGGTATCT
GCGCTCTGCTGAAGCCAGTTACCTTCGGAAAAAGAGTTGGTAGCTCTTGATCCGGCAAACAAACCACCGC
TGGTAGCGGTGGTTTTTTTGTTTGCAAGCAGCAGATTACGCGCAGAAAAAAAGGATCTCAAGAAGATCCT
TTGATCTTTTCTACGGGGTCTGACGCTCAGTGGAACGAAAACTCACGTTAAGGGATTTTGGTCATGAGAT
TATCAAAAAGGATCTTCACCTAGATCCTTTTAAATTAAAAATGAAGTTTTAAATCAATCTAAAGTATATA
TGAGTAAACTTGGTCTGACAGTTACCAATGCTTAATCAGTGAGGCACCTATCTCAGCGATCTGTCTATTT
CGTTCATCCATAGTTGCCTGACTCCCCGTCGTGTAGATAACTACGATACGGGAGGGCTTACCATCTGGCC
CCAGTGCTGCAATGATACCGCGAGACCCACGCTCACCGGCTCCAGATTTATCAGCAATAAACCAGCCAGC
CGGAAGGGCCGAGCGCAGAAGTGGTCCTGCAACTTTATCCGCCTCCATCCAGTCTATTAATTGTTGCCGG
GAAGCTAGAGTAAGTAGTTCGCCAGTTAATAGTTTGCGCAACGTTGTTGCCATTGCTACAGGCATCGTGG
TGTCACGCTCGTCGTTTGGTATGGCTTCATTCAGCTCCGGTTCCCAACGATCAAGGCGAGTTACATGATC
CCCCATGTTGTGCAAAAAAGCGGTTAGCTCCTTCGGTCCTCCGATCGTTGTCAGAAGTAAGTTGGCCGCA
GTGTTATCACTCATGGTTATGGCAGCACTGCATAATTCTCTTACTGTCATGCCATCCGTAAGATGCTTTT
CTGTGACTGGTGAGTACTCAACCAAGTCATTCTGAGAATAGTGTATGCGGCGACCGAGTTGCTCTTGCCC
GGCGTCAATACGGGATAATACCGCGCCACATAGCAGAACTTTAAAAGTGCTCATCATTGGAAAACGTTCT
TCGGGGCGAAAACTCTCAAGGATCTTACCGCTGTTGAGATCCAGTTCGATGTAACCCACTCGTGCACCCA
ACTGATCTTCAGCATCTTTTACTTTCACCAGCGTTTCTGGGTGAGCAAAAACAGGAAGGCAAAATGCCGC
AAAAAAGGGAATAAGGGCGACACGGAAATGTTGAATACTCATACTCTTCCTTTTTCAATATTATTGAAGC
ATTTATCAGGGTTATTGTCTCATGAGCGGATACATATTTGAATGTATTTAGAAAAATAAACAAATAGGGG
TTCCGCGCACATTTCCCCGAAAAGTGCCACCTGACGTCGACGGATCGGGAGATCTCCCGATCCCCTATGG
TGCACTCTCAGTACAATCTGCTCTGATGCCGCATAGTTAAGCCAGTATCTGCTCCCTGCTTGTGTGTTGG
AGGTCGCTGAGTAGTGCGCGAGCAAAATTTAAGCTACAACAAGGCAAGGCTTGACCGACAATTGCATGAA
GAATCTGCTTAGGGTTAGGCGTTTTGCGCTGCTTCGCGATGTACGGGCCAGATATACGCGTTGACATTGA
TTATTGACTAGTTATTAATAGTAATCAATTACGGGGTCATTAGTTCATAGCCCATATATGGAGTTCCGCG
TTACATAACTTACGGTAAATGGCCCGCCTGGCTGACCGCCCAACGACCCCCGCCCATTGACGTCAATAAT
GACGTATGTTCCCATAGTAACGCCAATAGGGACTTTCCATTGACGTCAATGGGTGGAGTATTTACGGTAA
ACTGCCCACTTGGCAGTACATCAAGTGTATCATATGCCAAGTACGCCCCCTATTGACGTCAATGACGGTA
AATGGCCCGCCTGGCATTATGCCCAGTACATGACCTTATGGGACTTTCCTACTTGGCAGTACATCTACGT
ATTAGTCATCGCTATTACCATGGTGATGCGGTTTTGGCAGTACATCAATGGGCGTGGATAGCGGTTTGAC
TCACGGGGATTTCCAAGTCTCCACCCCATTGACGTCAATGGGAGTTTGTTTTGGCACCAAAATCAACGGG
ACTTTCCAAAATGTCGTAACAACTCCGCCCCATTGACGCAAATGGGCGGTAGGCGTGTACGGTGGGAGGT
CTATATAAGCAGCGCGTTTTGCCTGTACTGGGTCTCTCTGGTTAGACCAGATCTGAGCCTGGGAGCTCTC
TGGCTAACTAGGGAACCCACTGCTTAAGCCTCAATAAAGCTTGCCTTGAGTGCTTCAAGTAGTGTGTGCC
CGTCTGTTGTGTGACTCTGGTAACTAGAGATCCCTCAGACCCTTTTAGTCAGTGTGGAAAATCTCTAGCA
GTGGCGCCCGAACAGGGACTTGAAAGCGAAAGGGAAACCAGAGGAGCTCTCTCGACGCAGGACTCGGCTT
GCTGAAGCGCGCACGGCAAGAGGCGAGGGGCGGCGACTGGTGAGTACGCCAAAAATTTTGACTAGCGGAG
GCTAGAAGGAGAGAGATGGGTGCGAGAGCGTCAGTATTAAGCGGGGGAGAATTAGATCGCGATGGGAAAA
AATTCGGTTAAGGCCAGGGGGAAAGAAAAAATATAAATTAAAACATATAGTATGGGCAAGCAGGGAGCTA
GAACGATTCGCAGTTAATCCTGGCCTGTTAGAAACATCAGAAGGCTGTAGACAAATACTGGGACAGCTAC
AACCATCCCTTCAGACAGGATCAGAAGAACTTAGATCATTATATAATACAGTAGCAACCCTCTATTGTGT
GCATCAAAGGATAGAGATAAAAGACACCAAGGAAGCTTTAGACAAGATAGAGGAAGAGCAAAACAAAAGT
AAGACCACCGCACAGCAAGCGGCCGCTGATCTTCAGACCTGGAGGAGGAGATATGAGGGACAATTGGAGA
AGTGAATTATATAAATATAAAGTAGTAAAAATTGAACCATTAGGAGTAGCACCCACCAAGGCAAAGAGAA
GAGTGGTGCAGAGAGAAAAAAGAGCAGTGGGAATAGGAGCTTTGTTCCTTGGGTTCTTGGGAGCAGCAGG
AAGCACTATGGGCGCAGCGTCAATGACGCTGACGGTACAGGCCAGACAATTATTGTCTGGTATAGTGCAG
CAGCAGAACAATTTGCTGAGGGCTATTGAGGCGCAACAGCATCTGTTGCAACTCACAGTCTGGGGCATCA
AGCAGCTCCAGGCAAGAATCCTGGCTGTGGAAAGATACCTAAAGGATCAACAGCTCCTGGGGATTTGGGG
TTGCTCTGGAAAACTCATTTGCACCACTGCTGTGCCTTGGAATGCTAGTTGGAGTAATAAATCTCTGGAA
CAGATTTGGAATCACACGACCTGGATGGAGTGGGACAGAGAAATTAACAATTACACAAGCTTAATACACT
CCTTAATTGAAGAATCGCAAAACCAGCAAGAAAAGAATGAACAAGAATTATTGGAATTAGATAAATGGGC
AAGTTTGTGGAATTGGTTTAACATAACAAATTGGCTGTGGTATATAAAATTATTCATAATGATAGTAGGA
GGCTTGGTAGGTTTAAGAATAGTTTTTGCTGTACTTTCTATAGTGAATAGAGTTAGGCAGGGATATTCAC
CATTATCGTTTCAGACCCACCTCCCAACCCCGAGGGGACCCGACAGGCCCGAAGGAATAGAAGAAGAAGG
TGGAGAGAGAGACAGAGACAGATCCATTCGATTAGTGAACGGATCGGCACTGCGTGCGCCAATTCTGCAG
ACAAATGGCAGTATTCATCCACAATTTTAAAAGAAAAGGGGGGATTGGGGGGTACAGTGCAGGGGAAAGA
ATAGTAGACATAATAGCAACAGACATACAAACTAAAGAATTACAAAAACAAATTACAAAAATTCAAAATT
TTCGGGTTTATTACAGGGACAGCAGAGATCCAGTTTGGTTAGATCTCGAGTTTACCAC
