>Addgene plasmid #36978 | FUW-Sox10 | addgene partial sequence | sequence record 50523 | hSOX10-R 5'-CTGAGCCCACACCATGAAG-3'
TGCTGGCGCCGTTGACGCGCACGGGCATGGGCACCAGCGTCCAGTCGTAGCCGCTGAGCACCTGGCTGAC
GGCCTCGCGGATGCACACGGGGAACTTGTCATCGTCCGCCTCGCCGTCCTGCTGCTCCTTCTTGACCTTG
CCCAGCTCGCCTGGCCCCGGGCTGGCTCGCAGGCCCGATCCGCCGCCGCCGCCGTCGGGCCCTAGCGAGG
GCGCGCTCCCCGGGGACAGGCAGCGGGGCTCCTCCGAGCCCACGGGGCTCAGCTCCACCTCCGATAGATC
CTGCTCCTCCGCCATGGTGCCAACTTTTTTGTACAAACTTGTTGATATCTGCAGAATTCCACCACACTGG
GCAATTCGGGGCCGCGGAGGCTGGATCGGTCCCGGTGTCTTCTATGGAGGTCAAAACAGCGTGGATGGCG
TCTCCAGGCGATCTGACGGTTCACTAAACGAGCTCTGCTTATATAGGCCTCCCACCGTACACGCCTACCT
CGACCCGGGTACCGAGCTCGACTTTCACTTTTCTCTATCACTGATAGGGAGTGGTAAACTCGACTTTCAC
TTTTCTCTATCACTGATAGGGAGTGGTAAACTCGACTTTCACTTTTCTCTATCACTGATAGGGAGTGGTA
AACTCGACTTTCACTTTTCTCTATCACTGATAGGGAGTGGTAAACTCGACTTTCACTTTTCTCTATCACT
GATAGGGAGTGGTAAACTCGACTTTCACTTTTCTCTATCACTGATAGGGAGTGGTAAACTCGACTTTCAC
TTTTCTCTATCACTGATAGGGAGTGGTAAACTCGAGATCTAACCAAACTGGATCTCTGCTGTCCCTGTAA
TAAACCCGAAAATTTTGAATTTTTGTAATTTGTTTTTGTAATTCTTTAGTTTGTATGTCTGTTGCTATTA
TGTCTACTATTCTTTCCCCTGCACTGTACCCCCCAATCCCCCC
