>Addgene plasmid #36978 | FUW-Sox10 | addgene partial sequence | sequence record 121461 | pBluescript-KS 5'-TCGAGGTCGACGGTATC-3'
GGGAGATCCGACTCGTCTGAGGGCGAAGGCGAAGACGCGGAAGAGGCCGCAGAGCCGGCAGCAGGCCTCG
GGAAGGAAGGTCCGCTGGATTGAGGGCCGAAGGGACGTAGCAGAAGGACGTCCCGCGCAGAATCCAGGTG
GCAACACAGGCGAGCAGCCAAGGAAAGGACGATGATTTCCCCGACAACACCACGGAATTGTCAGTGCCCA
ACAGCCGAGCCCCTGTCCAGCAGCGGGCAAGGCAGGCGGCGATGAGTTCCGCCGTGGCAATAGGGAGGGG
GAAAGCGAAAGTCCCGGAAAGGAGCTGACAGGTGGTGGCAATGCCCCAACCAGTGGGGGTTGCGTCAGCA
AACACAGTGCACACCACGCCACGTTGCCTGACAACGGGCCACAACTCCTCATAAAGAGACAGCAACCAGG
ATTTATACAAGGAGGAGAAAATGAAAGCCATACGGGAAGCAATAGCATGATACAAAGGCATTAAAGCAGC
GTATCCACATAGCGTAAAAGGAGCAACATAGTTAAGAATACCAGTCAATCTTTCACAAATTTTGTAATCC
AGAGGTTGATTATCGATGCATGGGGTCGTGCGCTCCTTTCGGTCGGGCGCTGCGGGTCGTGGGGCGGGCG
TCAGGCACCGGGCTTGCGGGTCATGCACCAGGTGCGCGGTCCTTCGGGCACCTCGACGTCGGCGGTGACG
GTGAAGCCGAGCCGCTCGTAGAAGGGGAGGTTGCGGGGCGCGGAGGTCTCCAGGAAGGCGGGCACCCCGG
CGCGCTCGGCCGCCTCCACTCCGGGGAGCACGACGGCGCTGCCCAGACCCTTGCCCTGGTGGTCGGGCGA
GACGCCGACGGTGGCCAGGAACCACGCGGGCTCCTTGGGCCGGTGCGGCGCCAG
