>Addgene plasmid #36978 | FUW-Sox10 | addgene partial sequence | sequence record 122160 | hSOX10-F 5'-CTTCATGGTGTGGGCTCAG-3'
AGTACCCGCACCTGCACAACGCTGAGCTCAGCAAGACGCTGGGCAAGCTCTGGAGGCTGCTGAACGAAAG
TGACAAGCGCCCCTTCATCGAGGAGGCTGAGCGGCTCCGTATGCAGCACAAGAAAGACCACCCGGACTAC
AAGTACCAGCCCAGGCGGCGGAAGAACGGGAAGGCCGCCCAGGGCGAGGCGGAGTGCCCCGGTGGGGAGG
CCGAGCAAGGTGGGACCGCCGCCATCCAGGCCCACTACAAGAGCGCCCACTTGGACCACCGGCACCCAGG
AGAGGGCTCCCCCATGTCAGATGGGAACCCCGAGCACCCCTCAGGCCAGAGCCATGGCCCACCCACCCCT
CCAACCACCCCGAAGACAGAGCTGCAGTCGGGCAAGGCAGACCCGAAGCGGGACGGGCGCTCCATGGGGG
AGGGCGGGAAGCCTCACATCGACTTCGGCAACGTGGACATTGGTGAGATCAGCCACGAGGTAATGTCCAA
CATGGAGACCTTTGATGTGGCTGAGTTGGACCAGTACCTGCCGCCCAATGGGCACCCAGGCCATGTGAGC
AGCTACTCAGCAGCCGGCTATGGGCTGGGCAGTGCCCTGGCCGTGGCCAGTGGACACTCCGCCTGGATCT
CCAAGCCACCAGGCGTGGCTCTGCCCACGGTCTCACCACCTGGTGTGGATGCCAAAGCCCAGGTGAAGAC
AGAGACCGCGGGGCCCCAGGGGCCCCCACACTACACCGACCAGCCATCCACCTCACAGATCGCCTACACC
TCCCTCAGCCTGCCCCACTATGGCTCAGCCTTCCCCTCCATCTCCCGCCCCCAGTTTGACTACTCTGACC
ATCAGCCCTCAGGACCCTATTATGGCCACTCGGGCCAGGCCTCTGGCCTCTACTCGGCCTTCTCCTATAT
GGGGCCCTCGCAGCGGCCCCTCTACACGGCCATCTCTGACCCCAGCCCCTCAGGGCCCCAGTCCCACAGC
CCCACACACTGGGAGCAGCCAGTATATACGACACTGTCCCGGCCCTAACCAACTTTCTTGTACAAGTGGT
TGAT
